>Addgene plasmid #177921 | pHA-MOV10 | addgene full sequence | sequence record 471234 | Addgene NGS Result
GCTGGGCGGGCCTACCTCGACAGGGCTTTCCCATCATCTTTCACGGCGTAATGGGCAAAGATGAGCGTGA
AGGCAACAGCCCATCCTTCTTCAACCCTGAAGAGGCTGCCACAGTGACTTCCTACCTGAAGCTGCTCCTG
GCCCCCTCCTCCAAGAAGGGCAAAGCTCGCCTGAGCCCTCGAAGTGTGGGCGTCATCTCCCCGTACCGGA
AACAGGTGGAGAAAATCCGTTACTGCATCACCAAACTTGACAGGGAGCTTCGAGGACTGGATGACATCAA
GGACTTGAAGGTGGGTTCAGTAGAAGAATTCCAAGGCCAAGAACGAAGCGTCATCCTCATCTCCACCGTG
CGAAGCAGCCAGAGCTTTGTGCAGCTGGATCTGGACTTTAATCTGGGTTTCCTTAAGAACCCCAAGAGGT
TCAATGTAGCTGTGACCCGGGCCAAGGCCCTGCTCATCATCGTGGGGAACCCCCTTCTCCTGGGCCATGA
CCCTGACTGGAAAGTATTCCTGGAGTTCTGTAAAGAAAACGGAGGGTATACCGGGTGTCCCTTCCCTGCC
AAACTGGACCTGCAACAGGGACAGAATTTACTGCAAGGTCTGAGCAAGCTCAGCCCCTCTACCTCAGGGC
CCCACAGCCATGACTACCTCCCCCAGGAGCGGGAGGGTGAAGGGGGCCTGTCTCTGCAAGTGGAGCCAGA
GTGGAGGAATGAGCTCTGAGCGGCCGCACTCGAGATATCTAGACCCAGCTTTCTTGTACAAAGTGGTTGA
TCGCGTGCATGCGACGTCATAGCTCTCTCCCTATAGTGAGTCGTATTATAAGCTAGGCACTGGCCGTCGT
TTTACAACGTCGTGACTGGGAAAACTGCTAGCTTGGGATCTTTGTGAAGGAACCTTACTTCTGTGGTGTG
ACATAATTGGACAAACTACCTACAGAGATTTAAAGCTCTAAGGTAAATATAAAATTTTTAAGTGTATAAT
GTGTTAAACTAGCTGCATATGCTTGCTGCTTGAGAGTTTTGCTTACTGAGTATGATTTATGAAAATATTA
TACACAGGAGCTAGTGATTCTAATTGTTTGTGTATTTTAGATTCACAGTCCCAAGGCTCATTTCAGGCCC
CTCAGTCCTCACAGTCTGTTCATGATCATAATCAGCCATACCACATTTGTAGAGGTTTTACTTGCTTTAA
AAAACCTCCCACACCTCCCCCTGAACCTGAAACATAAAATGAATGCAATTGTTGTTGTTAACTTGTTTAT
TGCAGCTTATAATGGTTACAAATAAAGCAATAGCATCACAAATTTCACAAATAAAGCATTTTTTTCACTG
CATTCTAGTTGTGGTTTGTCCAAACTCATCAATGTATCTTATCATGTCTGGATCGATCCTGCATTAATGA
ATCGGCCAACGCGCGGGGAGAGGCGGTTTGCGTATTGGCTGGCGTAATAGCGAAGAGGCCCGCACCGATC
GCCCTTCCCAACAGTTGCGCAGCCTGAATGGCGAATGGG
[124 nt withheld, positions 1510-1633]
C
[91 nt withheld, positions 1635-1725]
A
[49 nt withheld, positions 1727-1775]
CCTTTGACGTTGGAGTCCACGTTCTTT
[37 nt withheld, positions 1803-1839]
ACCCTATCTCGGTCTATTCTTTTGATTTATAAGGGATTTTGCCGATTTCGGCCTATTGGTTAAAAAATGA
GCTGATTTAACAAAAATTTAACGCGAATTTTAACAAAATATTAACGCTTACAATTTCCTGATGCGGTATT
TTCTCCTTACGCATCTGTGCGGTATTTCACACCGCATACGCGGATCTGCGCAGCACCATGGCCTGAAATA
ACCTCTGAAAGAGGAACTTGGTTAGGTACCTTCTGAGGCGGAAAGAACCAGCTGTGGAATGTGTGTCAGT
TAGGGTGTGGAAAGTCCCCAGGCTCCCCAGCAGGCAGAAGTATGCAAAGCATGCATCTCAATTAGTCAGC
AACCAGGTGTGGAAAGTCCCCAGGCTCCCCAGCAGGCAGAAGTATGCAAAGCATGCATCTCAATTAGTCA
GCAACCATAGTCCCGCCCCTAACTCCGCCCATCCCGCCCCTAACTCCGCCCAGTTCCGCCCATTCTCCGC
CCCATGGCTGACTAATTTTTTTTATTTATGCAGAGGCCGAGGCCGCCTCGGCCTCTGAGCTATTCCAGAA
GTAGTGAGGAGGCTTTTTTGGAGGCCTAGGCTTTTGCAAAAAGCTTGATTCTTCTGACACAACAGTCTCG
AACTTAAGGCTAGAGCCACCATGATTGAACAAGATGGATTGCACGCAGGTTCTCCGGCCGCTTGGGTGGA
GAGGCTATTCGGCTATGACTGGGCACAACAGACAATCGGCTGCTCTGATGCCGCCGTGTTCCGGCTGTCA
GCGCAGGGGCGCCCGGTTCTTTTTGTCAAGACCGACCTGTCCGGTGCCCTGAATGAACTGCAGGACGAGG
CAGCGCGGCTATCGTGGCTGGCCACGACGGGCGTTCCTTGCGCAGCTGTGCTCGACGTTGTCACTGAAGC
GGGAAGGGACTGGCTGCTATTGGGCGAAGTGCCGGGGCAGGATCTCCTGTCATCTCACCTTGCTCCTGCC
GAGAAAGTATCCATCATGGCTGATGCAATGCGGCGGCTGCATACGCTTGATCCGGCTACCTGCCCATTCG
ACCACCAAGCGAAACATCGCATCGAGCGAGCACGTACTCGGATGGAAGCCGGTCTTGTCGATCAGGATGA
TCTGGACGAAGAGCATCAGGGGCTCGCGCCAGCCGAACTGTTCGCCAGGCTCAAGGCGCGCATGCCCGAC
GGCGAGGATCTCGTCGTGACCCATGGCGATGCCTGCTTGCCGAATATCATGGTGGAAAATGGCCGCTTTT
CTGGATTCATCGACTGTGGCCGGCTGGGTGTGGCGGACCGCTATCAGGACATAGCGTTGGCTACCCGTGA
TATTGCTGAAGAGCTTGGCGGCGAATGGGCTGACCGCTTCCTCGTGCTTTACGGTATCGCCGCTCCCGAT
TCGCAGCGCATCGCCTTCTATCGCCTTCTTGACGAGTTCTTCTGAGCGGGACTCTGGGGTTCGAAATGAC
CGACCAAGCGACGCCCAACCTGCCATCACGATGGCCGCAATAAAATATCTTTATTTTCATTACATCTGTG
TGTTGGTTTTTTGTGTGAATCGATAGCGATAAGGATCCGCGTATGGTGCACTCTCAGTACAATCTGCTCT
GATGCCGCATAGTTAAGCCAGCCCCGACACCCGCCAACACCCGCTGACGCGCCCTGACGGGCTTGTCTGC
TCCCGGCATCCGCTTACAGACAAGCTGTGACCGTCTCCGGGAGCTGCATGTGTCAGAGGTTTTCACCGTC
ATCACCGAAACGCGCGAGACGAAAGGGCCTCGTGATACGCCTATTTTTATAGGTTAATGTCATGATAATA
ATGGTTTCTTAGACGTCAGGTGGCACTTTTCGGGGAAATGTGCGCGGAACCCCTATTTGTTTATTTTTCT
AAATACATTCAAATATGTATCCGCTCATGAGACAATAACCCTGATAAATGCTTCAATAATATTGAAAAAG
GAAGAGTATGAGTATTCAACATTTCCGTGTCGCCCTTATTCCCTTTTTTGCGGCATTTTGCCTTCCTGTT
TTTGCTCACCCAGAAACGCTGGTGAAAGTAAAAGATGCTGAAGATCAGTTGGGTGCACGAGTGGGTTACA
TCGAACTGGATCTCAACAGCGGTAAGATCCTTGAGAGTTTTCGCCCCGAAGAACGTTTTCCAATGATGAG
CACTTTTAAAGTTCTGCTATGTGGCGCGGTATTATCCCGTATTGACGCCGGGCAAGAGCAACTCGGTCGC
CGCATACACTATTCTCAGAATGACTTGGTTGAGTACTCACCAGTCACAGAAAAGCATCTTACGGATGGCA
TGACAGTAAGAGAATTATGCAGTGCTGCCATAACCATGAGTGATAACACTGCGGCCAACTTACTTCTGAC
AACGATCGGAGGACCGAAGGAGCTAACCGCTTTTTTGCACAACATGGGGGATCATGTAACTCGCCTTGAT
CGTTGGGAACCGGAGCTGAATGAAGCCATACCAAACGACGAGCGTGACACCACGATGCCTGTAGCAATGG
CAACAACGTTGCGCAAACTATTAACTGGCGAACTACTTACTCTAGCTTCCCGGCAACAATTAATAGACTG
GATGGAGGCGGATAAAGTTGCAGGACCACTTCTGCGCTCGGCCCTTCCGGCTGGCTGGTTTATTGCTGAT
AAATCTGGAGCCGGTGAGCGTGGGTCTCGCGGTATCATTGCAGCACTGGGGCCAGATGGTAAGCCCTCCC
GTATCGTAGTTATCTACACGACGGGGAGTCAGGCAACTATGGATGAACGAAATAGACAGATCGCTGAGAT
AGGTGCCTCACTGATTAAGCATTGGTAACTGTCAGACCAAGTTTACTCATATATACTTTAGATTGATTTA
AAACTTCATTTTTAATTTAAAAGGATCTAGGTGAAGATCCTTTTTGATAATCTCATGACCAAAATCCCTT
AACGTGAGTTTTCGTTCCACTGAGCGTCAGACCCCGTAGAAAAGATCAAAGGATCTTCTTGAGATCCTTT
TTTTCTGCGCGTAATCTGCTGCTTGCAAACAAAAAAACCACCGCTACCAGCGGTGGTTTGTTTGCCGGAT
CAAGAGCTACCAACTCTTTTTCCGAAGGTAACTGGCTTCAGCAGAGCGCAGATACCAAATACTGTTCTTC
TAGTGTAGCCGTAGTTAGGCCACCACTTCAAGAACTCTGTAGCACCGCCTACATACCTCGCTCTGCTAAT
CCTGTTACCAGTGGCTGCTGCCAGTGGCGATAAGTCGTGTCTTACCGGGTTGGACTCAAGACGATAGTTA
CCGGATAAGGCGCAGCGGTCGGGCTGAACGGGGGGTTCGTGCACACAGCCCAGCTTGGAGCGAACGACCT
ACACCGAACTGAGATACCTACAGCGTGAGCTATGAGAAAGCGCCACGCTTCCCGAAGGGAGAAAGGCGGA
CAGGTATCCGGTAAGCGGCAGGGTCGGAACAGGAGAGCGCACGAGGGAGCTTCCAGGGGGAAACGCCTGG
TATCTTTATAGTCCTGTCGGGTTTCGCCACCTCTGACTTGAGCGTCGATTTTTGTGATGCTCGTCAGGGG
GGCGGAGCCTATGGAAAAACGCCAGCAACGCGGCCTTTTTACGGTTCCTGGCCTTTTGCTGGCCTTTTGC
TCACATGTTCTTTCCTGCGTTATCCCCTGATTCTGTGGATAACCGTATTACCGCCTTTGAGTGAGCTGAT
ACCGCTCGCCGCAGCCGAACGACCGAGCGCAGCGAGTCAGTGAGCGAGGAAGCGGAAGAGCGCCCAATAC
GCAAACCGCCTCTCCCCGCGCGTTGGCCGATTCATTAATGCAGAGCTTGCAATTCGCGCTTTTTCAATAT
TATTGAAGCATTTATCAGGGTTATTGTCTCATGAGCGGATACATATTTGAATGTATTTAGAAAAATAAAC
AAATAGGGGTTCCGCGCACATTTCCCCGAAAAGTGCCACCTGACGTCTAAGAAACCATTATTATCATGAC
ATTAACCTATAAAAATAGGCGTATTACGAGGCCCTTTCACGCATTAGATGCATGTCGTTACATAACTTAC
GGTAAATGGCCCGCCTGGCTGACCGCCCAACGACCCCCGCCCATTGACGTCAATAATGACGTATGTTCCC
ATAGTAACGCCAATAGGGACTTTCCATTGACGTCAATGGGTGGAGTATTTACGGTAAACTGCCCACTTGG
CAGTACATCAAGTGTATCATATGCCAAGTACGCCCCCTATTGACGTCAATGACGGTAAATGGCCCGCCTG
GCATTATGCCCAGTACATGACCTTATGGGACTTTCCTACTTGGCAGTACATCTACGTATTAGTCATCGCT
ATTACCATGGTGATGCGGTTTTGGCAGTACATCAATGGGCGTGGATAGCGGTTTGACTCACGGGGATTTC
CAAGTCTCCACCCCATTGACGTCAATGGGAGTTTGTTTTGGCACCAAAATCAACGGGACTTTCCAAAATG
TCGTAACAACTCCGCCCCATTGACGCAAATGGGCGGTAGGCGTGTACGGTGGGAGGTCTATATAAGCAGA
GCTCGTTTAGTGAACCGTCAGATCGCCTGGAGACGCCATCCACGCTGTTTTGACCTCCATAGAAGACACC
GGGACCGATCCAGCCTCCGGACTCTAGCCTAGGCCGCGGTACCACCATGTATCCGTATGATGTGCCGGAT
TATGCGTCTAGATCAACAAGTTTGTACAAAAAAGCAGGCTCCACCATGGGAACCAATTCAGTCGACATGC
CCAGTAAGTTCAGCTGCCGGCAGCTCCGGGAGGCGGGCCAGTGTTTCGAGAGTTTCCTGGTCGTTCGGGG
ACTGGACATGGAGACAGATCGCGAGCGGCTGCGGACCATTTATAACCGCGACTTCAAGATCAGCTTTGGG
ACCCCCGCCCCTGGCTTCTCCTCCATGCTGTATGGAATGAAGATTGCAAATCTGGCCTACGTCACCAAGA
CTCGGGTCAGGTTCTTCAGACTCGACCGCTGGGCCGACGTGCGGTTCCCAGAAAAGAGGAGAATGAAGCT
GGGGTCAGATATCAGCAAACACCACAAGTCACTGCTAGCCAAGATCTTTTATGACAGGGCTGAGTATCTT
CATGGGAAACATGGTGTGGATGTGGAAGTCCAGGGGCCCCATGAAGCCCGAGATGGGCAGCTCCTTATCC
GCCTGGATTTGAACCGCAAAGAGGTGCTGACCCTGAGGCTTCGGAATGGCGGAACCCAGTCTGTTACCCT
CACTCACCTCTTCCCACTCTGCCGGACACCCCAGTTTGCTTTCTACAATGAAGACCAGGAGTTGCCCTGT
CCACTGGGCCCCGGTGAATGCTATGAACTCCATGTCCATTGTAAGACCAGCTTTGTGGGCTACTTCCCAG
CCACAGTGCTCTGGGAGCTGCTGGGACCTGGGGAGTCGGGTTCAGAAGGAGCCGGCACATTCTACATTGC
CCGCTTCTTGGCTGCCGTCGCCCACAGCCCCCTGGCTGCACAGCTGAAGCCCATGACTCCCTTCAAGCGG
ACCCGGATCACCGGAAACCCTGTGGTGACCAATCGGATAGAGGAAGGAGAGAGACCTGACCGCGCTAAGG
GCTATGACCTGGAGTTAAGTATGGCGCTGGGGACATACTACCCACCTCCCCGCCTCAGGCAGCTGCTCCC
CATGCTTCTTCAGGGAACAAGTATCTTCACTGCCCCTAAGGAGATCGCAGAGATCAAGGCCCAGCTGGAG
ACAGCCCTGAAGTGGAGGAACTATGAGGTGAAGCTGCGGCTGCTGCTGCACCTGGAGGAACTGCAGATGG
AGCATGATATCCGGCACTATGACCTGGAGTCGGTGCCCATGACCTGGGACCCTGTGGACCAGAACCCCAG
GCTGCTCACGCTGGAGGTTCCTGGAGTGACTGAGAGCCGCCCCTCAGTGCTACGGGGCGACCACCTGTTT
GCCCTTTTGTCCTCGGAGACACACCAGGAGGACCCCATCACATATAAGGGCTTTGTGCACAAGGTGGAAT
TGGACCGTGTCAAGCTGAGCTTTTCCATGAGCCTCCTGAGCCGCTTTGTGGATGGGCTGACCTTCAAGGT
GAACTTTACCTTCAACCGCCAGCCGCTGCGAGTCCAGCACCGTGCCCTGGAGCTGACAGGGCGCTGGCTG
CTGTGGCCCATGCTCTTTCCTGTGGCACCTCGGGACGTCCCGCTGCTGCCCTCAGATGTGAAACTCAAGC
TGTACGACCGGAGTCTGGAGTCAAACCCAGAGCAGCTGCAGGCCATGAGGCACATTGTTACGGGCACCAC
CCGTCCAGCCCCCTACATCATCTTTGGGCCTCCAGGCACCGGCAAGACTGTCACGTTAGTGGAGGCAATT
AAGCAGGTGGTGAAGCACTTGCCCAAAGCCCACATCTTGGCCTGCGCTCCATCCAACTCAGGGGCTGACC
TACTCTGTCAAAGGCTCCGGGTCCACCTTCCTAGCTCCATCTACCGCCTCCTGGCCCCCAGCAGGGACAT
CCGCATGGTACCTGAGGACATCAAGCCCTGCTGCAACTGGGACGCAAAGAAGGGGGAGTATGTATTTCCC
GCCAAGAAGAAGCTGCAGGAATACCGGGTCTTAATTACCACCCTCATCACTGCCGGCAGGTTGGTCTCGG
CCCAGTTTCCCATTGATCACTTCACACACATCTTCATCGATGAGGCTGGCCACTGCATGGAGCCTGAGAG
TCTGGTAGCTATAGCAGGGCTGATGGAAGTAAAGGAAACAGGTGATCCAGGAGGGCAGCTGGTGCTGGCA
GGAGACCCTCGGCAGCTGGGGCCTGTGCTGCGTTCCCCACTGACCCAGAAGCATGGACTGGGATACTCAC
TGCTGGAGCGGCTGCTCACCTACAACTCCCTGTACAAGAAGGGCCCTGATGGCTATGACCCCCAGTTCAT
AACCAAGCTGCTCCGCAACTACAGGTCTCATCCCACCATCCTGGACATTCCTAACCAGCTCTATTATGAA
GGGGAGCTGCAGGCCTGTGCTGATGTCGTGGATCGAGAACGCTTCTGCC
Features (pLannotate 1.2.2; 25 found; start..end, strand, type, name):
    743..767     -  protein_bind   attB2: mutant version of attB; recombination site for the Gateway® BP reaction BP Clonase™
    800..818     -  promoter       T7 promoter: promoter for bacteriophage T7 RNA polymerase
    828..865     +  CDS            lacZα (fragment): LacZα fragment of β-galactosidase; lacZ fragment
    877..991     +  intron         large T intron (fragment): SV40 (simian virus 40) large T antigen intron
   1065..1090    +  intron         small t intron (fragment): SV40 (simian virus 40) small t antigen intron
   1090..1227    +  CDS            large T antigen (fragment): large T antigen from SV40 (simian virus 40)
   1250..1384    +  polyA_signal   SV40 poly(A) signal: SV40 polyadenylation signal
   1389..1438    -  CDS            lacI (fragment): lac repressor; lacI; The lac repressor binds to the lac operator to inhibit transcription in E. coli. This inhibition can be relieved by adding lactose or isopropyl-β-D-thiogalactopyranoside (IPTG).
   1438..1505    +  CDS            lacZα (fragment): LacZα fragment of β-galactosidase; lacZ fragment
   1510..1938    +  rep_origin     f1 ori (sequence partly withheld): f1 bacteriophage origin of replication; arrow indicates direction of (+) strand synthesis
   1966..2017    -  misc_feature   bom (fragment): basis of mobility region from pBR322
   2082..2439    +  promoter       SV40 promoter: SV40 enhancer and early promoter
   2490..3281    +  CDS            neo: KKA2_KLEPN - Also known as kan, nptII. Experimental evidence at protein level: Swiss-Prot protein existence level 1. Resistance to kanamycin, neomycin, paromomycin, ribostamycin, butirosin and gentamicin B. From Klebsiella pneumoniae.
   3348..3396    +  polyA_signal   poly(A) signal: synthetic polyadenylation signal
   3416..3470    -  misc_feature   bom (fragment): basis of mobility region from pBR322
   3572..3607    -  CDS            rop (fragment): Rop protein, which maintains plasmids at low copy number; rop
   3702..3806    +  promoter       AmpR promoter: bla
   3807..4667    +  CDS            AmpR: β-lactamase; bla; confers resistance to ampicillin, carbenicillin, and related antibiotics
   4838..5426    +  rep_origin     ori: high-copy-number ColE1/pMB1/pBR322/pUC origin of replication
   5609..5662    +  CDS            lacI (fragment): lac repressor; lacI; The lac repressor binds to the lac operator to inhibit transcription in E. coli. This inhibition can be relieved by adding lactose or isopropyl-β-D-thiogalactopyranoside (IPTG).
   5678..5775    -  promoter       AmpR promoter: bla
   5885..6188    +  enhancer       CMV enhancer: human cytomegalovirus immediate early enhancer
   6189..6392    +  promoter       CMV promoter: human cytomegalovirus (CMV) immediate early promoter
   6545..6569    +  protein_bind   attB1: mutant version of attB; recombination site for the Gateway® BP reaction BP Clonase™
   6596..716     +  CDS            MOV10 (across the origin): MOV10_HUMAN - Also known as KIAA1631. Experimental evidence at protein level: Swiss-Prot protein existence level 1. (Microbial infection) Required for RNA-directed transcription and replication of the human hepatitis delta virus (HDV). Interacts with small capped HDV RNAs derived from genomic hairpin structures that mark the initiation sites of RNA-dependent HDV RNA transcription. From Homo sapiens (Human).
