[The description below was written by a language model from this plasmid's Addgene catalogue record and pLannotate feature annotations shown in this document.]
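Description:
pHA-MOV10 is a mammalian expression plasmid built on the Invitrogen Gateway destination vector pDEST26, carrying the human MOV10 coding sequence with an N-terminal HA epitope tag. The catalogue lists the plasmid at about 8.9 kb with an insert of roughly 3 kb, and the sequenced record agrees closely in length. Transcription is driven by the human cytomegalovirus immediate-early enhancer and promoter. The MOV10 open reading frame lies between attB1 and attB2 recombination sites, which are remnants of a Gateway-derived expression clone, and is followed by SV40 small t intron and large T fragments and an SV40 polyadenylation signal. A T7 promoter sits just beyond attB2 in the reverse orientation. The HA tag is not annotated as a separate feature in the table, but the catalogue states that the plasmid was derived from an earlier myc-tagged MOV10 construct by swapping the myc tag for HA using Gibson assembly.

In E. coli the plasmid is maintained by a high-copy ColE1/pUC-type origin and selected through the β-lactamase (AmpR) gene; an f1 origin is also present. For mammalian cells, a neomycin phosphotransferase gene under the SV40 enhancer/early promoter, with a synthetic poly(A) signal, allows G418 selection of stable transfectants. Several short lacZα, lacI, rop and bom fragments in the annotation are backbone remnants with no apparent function.

The construct is intended for transient or stable expression of HA-tagged MOV10, allowing detection or immunoprecipitation through the epitope tag. The associated publication concerns inhibition of ESCRT-dependent virus budding and LINE-1 retrotransposition in primates, but the record does not state the plasmid's exact role in that work.
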