Addgene plasmid #177921: pHA-MOV10
Purpose: Expresses MOV10 with N-terminal HA tag
Depositing lab: Wesley Sundquist. Depositing organization: University of Utah. Publication: Recurrent evolution of an inhibitor of ESCRT-dependent virus budding and LINE-1 retrotransposition in primates. Rheinemann L, Downhour DM, Davenport KA, McKeown AN, Sundquist WI, Elde NC. Curr Biol. 2022 Feb 25. pii: S0960-9822(22)00240-8. doi: 10.1016/j.cub.2022.02.018. PubMed 35245459.
Backbone
  Vector backbone: pDEST26
  Backbone manufacturer: Invitrogen
  Backbone size w/o insert (bp): 5858
  Total vector size (bp): 8891
  Vector type: Mammalian Expression
  Selectable markers: Neomycin (select with G418)
Growth in bacteria
  Bacterial resistance: Ampicillin, 100 μg/mL
  Growth temperature: 37°C
  Growth strain: DH5alpha
  Copy number: High Copy
Gene/Insert
  Gene/Insert name: MOV10
  Species: H. sapiens (human)
  Insert size (bp): 3033
  GenBank ID: NP_066014
  Entrez Gene: MOV10 (a.k.a. fSAP113, gb110)
  Promoter: CMV
  Tag / fusion protein: HA (N terminal on insert)
  Cloning method: Gibson Cloning
  Sequencing primers: 5′ CMV
Resource information
  A portion of this plasmid was derived from a plasmid made by: Addgene 10977 - replaced myc tag with HA tag
Terms and licenses: Academic/Nonprofit Terms; Industry Terms: Not Available to Industry
How to cite: pHA-MOV10 was a gift from Wesley Sundquist (Addgene plasmid # 177921 ; http://n2t.net/addgene:177921 ; RRID:Addgene_177921)
